Addgene plasmid #16840: XE49 pt Beta-catenin-myc
Depositing lab: Randall Moon. Depositing organization: University of Washington. Publication: The axis-inducing activity, stability, and subcellular distribution of beta-catenin is regulated in Xenopus embryos by glycogen synthase kinase 3. Yost C, Torres M, Miller JR, Huang E, Kimelman D, Moon RT. Genes Dev. 1996 Jun 15. 10(12):1443-54. 10.1101/gad.10.12.1443 PubMed 8666229.
Backbone
  Vector backbone: pcS2+MT
  Backbone size w/o insert (bp): 4352
  Vector type: Xenopus Expression
Growth in bacteria
  Bacterial resistance: Ampicillin, 100 μg/mL
  Growth temperature: 37°C
  Growth strain: DH5alpha
  Copy number: High Copy
Gene/Insert
  Gene/Insert name: pt beta-catenin-myc (alt name: beta catenin)
  Species: X. laevis (frog)
  Mutation: four point mutations introduced into the GSK-3 phosphorylation site
  Entrez Gene: ctnnb1.L (a.k.a. XELAEV_18031149mg, B-catenin, beta-catenin, ctnnb, ctnnb1, ctnnb1-a, ctnnb1-b)
  Tag / fusion protein: 6x myc (C terminal on backbone)
  Cloning method: Restriction Enzyme
  Sequencing primers: 5′ NA
Terms and licenses: Academic/Nonprofit Terms; Industry Terms: Not Available to Industry
Depositor comments: This Xenopus Beta-catenin has four point mutations introduced into the GSK-3 phosphorylation site as shown. The construct is derived from construct XE-28 and is linearized, transcribed, and used as described there, and in the original citation. Ref: Yost et al., Genes & Development, 10:1443-1454, 1996. four mutations are amino acids S33A, S37A, T41A, S45A
How to cite: XE49 pt Beta-catenin-myc was a gift from Randall Moon (Addgene plasmid # 16840 ; http://n2t.net/addgene:16840 ; RRID:Addgene_16840)
