[The description below was written by a language model from this plasmid's Addgene catalogue record.]
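Description:
XE49 pt Beta-catenin-myc is a Xenopus expression plasmid built on the pCS2+MT backbone (about 4.35 kb without insert). It is maintained as a high-copy plasmid in E. coli under ampicillin selection. The insert is Xenopus laevis beta-catenin (ctnnb1.L) fused at its C terminus to the six-copy myc epitope tag supplied by the backbone, so the protein can be detected by anti-myc immunoblotting or immunostaining. No feature table accompanies the record, so promoters and other regulatory elements are not listed. The CS2+ vector family generally combines a strong viral promoter for expression in embryos or cells with a phage polymerase promoter for in vitro transcription and a downstream polyadenylation signal. The depositor's remark that the plasmid is linearized and transcribed fits that design.

The "pt" in the name refers to four point mutations in the N-terminal GSK-3 phosphorylation site: S33A, S37A, T41A and S45A. These serine and threonine residues normally mark beta-catenin for phosphorylation-dependent degradation, so changing them to alanine should give a form that escapes GSK-3 regulation and is more stable. The plasmid is derived from an earlier construct, XE-28, which the record does not describe further, and it is handled in the same way as a template for synthetic mRNA. The associated study examined how GSK-3 controls the axis-inducing activity, stability and subcellular distribution of beta-catenin in Xenopus embryos. This mutant therefore serves as a phosphorylation-resistant, epitope-tagged comparator for experiments on Wnt/beta-catenin signalling and dorsal axis formation.
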