>Addgene plasmid #16840 | XE49 pt Beta-catenin-myc | addgene partial sequence | sequence record 23418 | 16840 with SP6
GACCAAATGGCAACTCAAGCAGATCTAATGGAGCTGGACATGGCCATGGAGCCAGACCGAAAAGCAGCAG
TCAGTCACTGGCAGCAACAGTCTTACCTGGATGCTGGGATTCATGCTGGAGCAACCGCCACAGCACCAGC
TTTGAGTGGCAAAGGAAACCCAGAGGATGAAGATGTGGATACCAACCAAGTTTTGTATGAGTGGGAGCAG
GGCTTCTCTCAGTCCTTCACTCAAGATCAAGTGGCTGATATTGATGGCCAGTACGCCATGACAAGAGCCC
AGCGAGTTCGTGCTGCAATGTTTCCAGAAACCCTTGATGAAGGCATGCAGATTCCATCCACACAATTTGA
CTCTGCACACCCAACAAATGTGCAACGTTTAGCAGAGCCTTCCCAGATGCTCAAACACGCTGTGGTCAAC
TTGATCAATTACCAGGATGATGCTGAATTGGCCACTCGAGCAATCCCCGAGCTGACGAAACTGCTTAATG
ACGAGGACCAGGTTGTAGTTAACAAGGCTGCTGTAATGGTTCACCAGCTGTCAAAGAAGGAAGCCTCACG
CCATGCTATAATGCGCTCACCACAGATGGTGTCTGCTATAGTTCGTACAATGCAGAACACAAATGATGTA
GAGACTGCACGATGCACTGCGGGAACACTTCACAACCTTTCTCACCATCGTGAAGGCTTGTTGGCCATAT
TTAAATCTGGAGGCATTCCTGCTCTAGTTAAAATGCTTGGCTCAC
