>Addgene plasmid #16840 | XE49 pt Beta-catenin-myc | addgene partial sequence | sequence record 23419 | T3 5'-GCAATTAACCCTCACTAAAGG-3'
AGGGGACGGGCCATGCATTGGCGCCGCGGCCGCGAATTAAAAAACCTCCCACACCTCCCCCTGAACCTGA
AACATAAAATGAATGCAATTGTTGTTGTTAACTTGTTTATTGCAGCTTATAATGGTTACAAATAAAGCAA
TAGCATCACAAATTTCACAAATAAAGCATTTTTTTCACTGCATTCTAGTTGTGGTTTGTCCAAACTCATC
AATGTATCTTATCATGTCTGGATCTACGTAATACGACTCACTATAGTTCTAGAGGCTCGAGAGGCCTTGA
ATTCAAGTCCTCTTCAGAAATGAGCTTTTGCTCCATGGTGAGGTCGCCCAAGCTCTCCATTTCATTCAAG
TCCTCTTCAGAAATGAGCTTTTGCTCCATTTCATTCAAGTCCTCTTCAGAAATGAGCTTTTGCTCCATTT
CATTCAAGTCCTCTTCAGAAATGAGCTTTTGCTCCATTTCATTCAAGTCCTCTTCAGAAATGAGCTTTTG
CTCCATTTCATTCAAGTCCTCTTCAGAAATGAGCTTTTGCTCCATAGCTTTAAATCGATACAAGTCAGTG
TCAAACCAGGCCAGTTGGTTGCTATCACCTGGAGGTAGTCCATCCATAAGATCTTGGGCATGACTCAAAT
CAGGAAGTCCATCAACTGGATAGTCGGCCCGGGGGGGGTGCCCTCCAGGGGTGGATCCATCNGGGAGCCA
ACCCCNTTGCATCCTGACANANCCAGCANCAGGAAAGACCGGTAGCTTGATCATCCTGNNGTAGCAAGAG
GTCGCCTGGGCACAATATCAGACAAGTCGCAGCTCATCCAGGNATGNTCGTCNGAGAAACGGCACCACGA
CNANCTCTGANCTGGGTGCNCAAAACGANANACACGA
